>Addgene plasmid #193679 | pMSCV puro PRDM14 ΔZinc finger domain | addgene full sequence | sequence record 380325 | Addgene NGS Result
GAAGATCCTTTGATCTTTTCTACGGGGTCTGACGCTCAGTGGAACGAAAACTCACGTTAAGGGATTTTGG
TCATGAGATTATCAAAAAGGATCTTCACCTAGATCCTTTTAAATTAAAAATGAAGTTTTAAATCAATCTA
AAGTATATATGAGTAAACTTGGTCTGACAGTTACCAATGCTTAATCAGTGAGGCACCTATCTCAGCGATC
TGTCTATTTCGTTCATCCATAGTTGCCTGACTCCCCGTCGTGTAGATAACTACGATACGGGAGGGCTTAC
CATCTGGCCCCAGTGCTGCAATGATACCGCGAGACCCACGCTCACCGGCTCCAGATTTATCAGCAATAAA
CCAGCCAGCCGGAAGGGCCGAGCGCAGAAGTGGTCCTGCAACTTTATCCGCCTCCATCCAGTCTATTAAT
TGTTGCCGGGAAGCTAGAGTAAGTAGTTCGCCAGTTAATAGTTTGCGCAACGTTGTTGCCATTGCTACAG
GCATCGTGGTGTCACGCTCGTCGTTTGGTATGGCTTCATTCAGCTCCGGTTCCCAACGATCAAGGCGAGT
TACATGATCCCCCATGTTGTGCAAAAAAGCGGTTAGCTCCTTCGGTCCTCCGATCGTTGTCAGAAGTAAG
TTGGCCGCAGTGTTATCACTCATGGTTATGGCAGCACTGCATAATTCTCTTACTGTCATGCCATCCGTAA
GATGCTTTTCTGTGACTGGTGAGTACTCAACCAAGTCATTCTGAGAATAGTGTATGCGGCGACCGAGTTG
CTCTTGCCCGGCGTCAATACGGGATAATACCGCGCCACATAGCAGAACTTTAAAAGTGCTCATCATTGGA
AAACGTTCTTCGGGGCGAAAACTCTCAAGGATCTTACCGCTGTTGAGATCCAGTTCGATGTAACCCACTC
GTGCACCCAACTGATCTTCAGCATCTTTTACTTTCACCAGCGTTTCTGGGTGAGCAAAAACAGGAAGGCA
AAATGCCGCAAAAAAGGGAATAAGGGCGACACGGAAATGTTGAATACTCATACTCTTCCTTTTTCAATAT
TATTGAAGCATTTATCAGGGTTATTGTCTCATGAGCGGATACATATTTGAATGTATTTAGAAAAATAAAC
AAATAGGGGTTCCGCGCACATTTCCCCGAAAAGTGCCACCTGACGTCTAAGAAACCATTATTATCATGAC
ATTAACCTATAAAAATAGGCGTATCACGAGGCCCTTTCGTCTCGCGCGTTTCGGTGATGACGGTGAAAAC
CTCTGACACATGCAGCTCCCGGAGACGGTCACAGCTTGTCTGTAAGCGGATGCCGGGAGCAGACAAGCCC
GTCAGGGCGCGTCAGCGGGTGTTGGCGGGTGTCGGGGCTGGCTTAACTATGCGGCATCAGAGCAGATTGT
ACTGAGAGTGCACCATATGCGGTGTGAAATACCGCACAGATGCGTAAGGAGAAAATACCGCATCAGGCGC
CATTCGCCATTCAGGCTGCGCAACTGTTGGGAAGGGCGATCGGTGCGGGCCTCTTCGCTATTACGCCAGC
TGGCGAAAGGGGGATGTGCTGCAAGGCGATTAAGTTGGGTAACGCCAGGGTTTTCCCAGTCACGACGTTG
TAAAACGACGGCGCAAGGAATGGTGCATGCAAGGAGATGGCGCCCAACAGTCCCCCGGCCACGGGGCCTG
CCACCATACCCACGCCGAAACAAGCGCTCATGAGCCCGAAGTGGCGAGCCCGATCTTCCCCATCGGTGAT
GTCGGCGATATAGGCGCCAGCAACCGCACCTGTGGCGCCGGTGATGCCGGCCACGATGCGTCCGGCGTAG
AGGCGATTAGTCCAATTTGTTAAAGACAGGATATCAGTGGTCCAGGCTCTAGTTTTGACTCAACAATATC
ACCAGCTGAAGCCTATAGAGTACGAGCCATAGATAAAATAAAAGATTTTATTTAGTCTCCAGAAAAAGGG
GGGAATGAAAGACCCCACCTGTAGGTTTGGCAAGCTAGCTTAAGTAACGCCATTTTGCAAGGCATGGAAA
ATACATAACTGAGAATAGAGAAGTTCAGATCAAGGTTAGGAACAGAGAGACAGCAGAATATGGGCCAAAC
AGGATATCTGTGGTAAGCAGTTCCTGCCCCGGCTCAGGGCCAAGAACAGATGGTCCCCAGATGCGGTCCC
GCCCTCAGCAGTTTCTAGAGAACCATCAGATGTTTCCAGGGTGCCCCAAGGACCTGAAATGACCCTGTGC
CTTATTTGAACTAACCAATCAGTTCGCTTCTCGCTTCTGTTCGCGCGCTTCTGCTCCCCGAGCTCAATAA
AAGAGCCCACAACCCCTCACTCGGCGCGCCAGTCCTCCGATAGACTGCGTCGCCCGGGTACCCGTATTCC
CAATAAAGCCTCTTGCTGTTTGCATCCGAATCGTGGACTCGCTGATCCTTGGGAGGGTCTCCTCAGATTG
ATTGACTGCCCACCTCGGGGGTCTTTCATTTGGAGGTTCCACCGAGATTTGGAGACCCCTGCCCAGGGAC
CACCGACCCCCCCGCCGGGAGGTAAGCTGGCCAGCGGTCGTTTCGTGTCTGTCTCTGTCTTTGTGCGTGT
TTGTGCCGGCATCTAATGTTTGCGCCTGCGTCTGTACTAGTTAGCTAACTAGCTCTGTATCTGGCGGACC
CGTGGTGGAACTGACGAGTTCTGAACACCCGGCCGCAACCCTGGGAGACGTCCCAGGGACTTTGGGGGCC
GTTTTTGTGGCCCGACCTGAGGAAGGGAGTCGATGTGGAATCCGACCCCGTCAGGATATGTGGTTCTGGT
AGGAGACGAGAACCTAAAACAGTTCCCGCCTCCGTCTGAATTTTTGCTTTCGGTTTGGAACCGAAGCCGC
GCGTCTTGTCTGCTGCAGCGCTGCAGCATCGTTCTGTGTTGTCTCTGTCTGACTGTGTTTCTGTATTTGT
CTGAAAATTAGGGCCAGACTGTTACCACTCCCTTAAGTTTGACCTTAGGTCACTGGAAAGATGTCGAGCG
GATCGCTCACAACCAGTCGGTAGATGTCAAGAAGAGACGTTGGGTTACCTTCTGCTCTGCAGAATGGCCA
ACCTTTAACGTCGGATGGCCGCGAGACGGCACCTTTAACCGAGACCTCATCACCCAGGTTAAGATCAAGG
TCTTTTCACCTGGCCCGCATGGACACCCAGACCAGGTCCCCTACATCGTGACCTGGGAAGCCTTGGCTTT
TGACCCCCCTCCCTGGGTCAAGCCCTTTGTACACCCTAAGCCTCCGCCTCCTCTTCCTCCATCCGCCCCG
TCTCTCCCCCTTGAACCTCCTCGTTCGACCCCGCCTCGATCCTCCCTTTATCCAGCCCTCACTCCTTCTC
TAGGCGCCGGAATTAGATCTCTCGAGGCCACCATGGACTACAAAGACGATGACGACAAGATGGCTCTACC
CCGGCCAAGTGAGGCCGTGCCTCAGGACAAGGTGTGCTACCCGCCGGAGAGCAGCCCGCAGAACCTGGCC
GCGTACTACACGCCTTTCCCGTCCTATGGACACTACAGAAACAGCCTGGCCACCGTGGAGGAAGACTTCC
AACCTTTCCGGCAGCTGGAGGCCGCAGCGTCTGCTGCCCCCGCCATGCCCCCCTTCCCCTTCCGGATGGC
GCCTCCCTTGCTGAGCCCGGGTCTGGGCCTACAGAGGGAGCCTCTCTACGATCTGCCCTGGTACAGCAAG
CTGCCACCGTGGTACCCAATTCCCCACGTCCCCAGGGAAGTGCCGCCCTTCCTGAGCAGCAGCCACGAGT
ACGCGGGTGCCAGCAGTGAAGATCTGGGCCACCAAATCATTGGTGGCGACAACGAGAGTGGCCCGTGTTG
TGGACCTGACACTTTAATTCCACCGCCCCCTGCGGATGCTTCTCTGTTACCTGAGGGGCTGAGGACCTCC
CAGTTATTACCTTGCTCACCCAGCAAGCAGTCAGAGGATGGTCCCAAACCCTCCAACCAAGAAGGGAAGT
CCCCTGCTCGGTTCCAGTTCACGGAGGAGGACCTGCACTTCGTTCTGTACGGGGTCACTCCCAGCCTGGA
GCACCCAGCCAGCCTGCACCATGCGATTTCAGGCCTCCTGGTCCCCCCAGACAGCTCTGGATCTGATTCT
CTTCCTCAAACTCTGGATGAAGACTCCCTTCAACTTCCAGAAGGTCTATGCCTCATGCAGACGGTGTTTG
GTGAAGTCCCACATTTTGGTGTGTTCTGCAGTAGTTTTATCGCCAAAGGAGTCAGGTTTGGGCCCTTTCA
AGGTAAAGTGGTCAATGCCAGTGAAGTGAAGACCTACGGAGACAATTCTGTGATGTGGGAGATCTTTGAA
GATGGTCATTTGAGCCACTTTATAGATGGAAAAGGAGGTACGGGGAACTGGATGTCCTATGTCAACTGTG
CCCGCTTCCCCAAGGAGCAGAACCTAGTTGCTGTGCAGTGTCAAGGGCATATATTTTATGAGAGCTGCAA
AGAGATTCATCAGAACCAAGAGCTCCTTGTGTGGTATGGAGACTGCTATGAGAAATTTCTGGATATTCCT
GTGAGCCTTCAGGTCACAGAGCCGGGGAAGCAGCCATCTGGGCCCTCTGAAGAGTCTGCAGAAGGCTAGG
AATTCTACCGGGTAGGGGAGGCGCTTTTCCCAAGGCAGTCTGGAGCATGCGCTTTAGCAGCCCCGCTGGG
CACTTGGCGCTACACAAGTGGCCTCTGGCCTCGCACACATTCCACATCCACCGGTAGGCGCCAACCGGCT
CCGTTCTTTGGTGGCCCCTTCGCGCCACCTTCTACTCCTCCCCTAGTCAGGAAGTTCCCCCCCGCCCCGC
AGCTCGCGTCGTGCAGGACGTGACAAATGGAAGTAGCACGTCTCACTAGTCTCGTGCAGATGGACAGCAC
CGCTGAGCAATGGAAGCGGGTAGGCCTTTGGGGCAGCGGCCAATAGCAGCTTTGCTCCTTCGCTTTCTGG
GCTCAGAGGCTGGGAAGGGGTGGGTCCGGGGGCGGGCTCAGGGGCGGGGCGGGCGCCCGAAGGTCCTCCG
GAGGCCCGGCATTCTGCACGCTTCAAAAGCGCACGTCTGCCGCGCTGTTCTCCTCTTCCTCATCTCCGGG
CCTTTCGACCTGCAGCCCAAGCTTACCATGACCGAGTACAAGCCCACGGTGCGCCTCGCCACCCGCGACG
ACGTCCCCAGGGCCGTACGCACCCTCGCCGCCGCGTTCGCCGACTACCCCGCCACGCGCCACACCGTCGA
TCCGGACCGCCACATCGAGCGGGTCACCGAGCTGCAAGAACTCTTCCTCACGCGCGTCGGGCTCGACATC
GGCAAGGTGTGGGTCGCGGACGACGGCGCCGCGGTGGCGGTCTGGACCACGCCGGAGAGCGTCGAAGCGG
GGGCGGTGTTCGCCGAGATCGGCCCGCGCATGGCCGAGTTGAGCGGTTCCCGGCTGGCCGCGCAGCAACA
GATGGAAGGCCTCCTGGCGCCGCACCGGCCCAAGGAGCCCGCGTGGTTCCTGGCCACCGTCGGCGTCTCG
CCCGACCACCAGGGCAAGGGTCTGGGCAGCGCCGTCGTGCTCCCCGGAGTGGAGGCGGCCGAGCGCGCCG
GGGTGCCCGCCTTCCTGGAGACCTCCGCGCCCCGCAACCTCCCCTTCTACGAGCGGCTCGGCTTCACCGT
CACCGCCGACGTCGAGGTGCCCGAAGGACCGCGCACCTGGTGCATGACCCGCAAGCCCGGTGCCTGACGC
CCGCCCCACGACCCGCAGCGCCCGACCGAAAGGAGCGCACGACCCCATGCATCGATAAAATAAAAGATTT
TATTTAGTCTCCAGAAAAAGGGGGGAATGAAAGACCCCACCTGTAGGTTTGGCAAGCTAGCTTAAGTAAC
GCCATTTTGCAAGGCATGGAAAATACATAACTGAGAATAGAGAAGTTCAGATCAAGGTTAGGAACAGAGA
GACAGCAGAATATGGGCCAAACAGGATATCTGTGGTAAGCAGTTCCTGCCCCGGCTCAGGGCCAAGAACA
GATGGTCCCCAGATGCGGTCCCGCCCTCAGCAGTTTCTAGAGAACCATCAGATGTTTCCAGGGTGCCCCA
AGGACCTGAAATGACCCTGTGCCTTATTTGAACTAACCAATCAGTTCGCTTCTCGCTTCTGTTCGCGCGC
TTCTGCTCCCCGAGCTCAATAAAAGAGCCCACAACCCCTCACTCGGCGCGCCAGTCCTCCGATAGACTGC
GTCGCCCGGGTACCCGTGTATCCAATAAACCCTCTTGCAGTTGCATCCGACTTGTGGTCTCGCTGTTCCT
TGGGAGGGTCTCCTCTGAGTGATTGACTACCCGTCAGCGGGGGTCTTTCATGGGTAACAGTTTCTTGAAG
TTGGAGAACAACATTCTGAGGGTAGGAGTCGAATATTAAGTAATCCTGACTCAATTAGCCACTGTTTTGA
ATCCACATACTCCAATACTCCTGAAATAGTTCATTATGGACAGCGCAGAAAGAGCTGGGGAGAATTGTGA
AATTGTTATCCGCTCACAATTCCACACAACATACGAGCCGGAAGCATAAAGTGTAAAGCCTGGGGTGCCT
AATGAGTGAGCTAACTCACATTAATTGCGTTGCGCTCACTGCCCGCTTTCCAGTCGGGAAACCTGTCGTG
CCAGCTGCATTAATGAATCGGCCAACGCGCGGGGAGAGGCGGTTTGCGTATTGGGCGCTCTTCCGCTTCC
TCGCTCACTGACTCGCTGCGCTCGGTCGTTCGGCTGCGGCGAGCGGTATCAGCTCACTCAAAGGCGGTAA
TACGGTTATCCACAGAATCAGGGGATAACGCAGGAAAGAACATGTGAGCAAAAGGCCAGCAAAAGGCCAG
GAACCGTAAAAAGGCCGCGTTGCTGGCGTTTTTCCATAGGCTCCGCCCCCCTGACGAGCATCACAAAAAT
CGACGCTCAAGTCAGAGGTGGCGAAACCCGACAGGACTATAAAGATACCAGGCGTTTCCCCCTGGAAGCT
CCCTCGTGCGCTCTCCTGTTCCGACCCTGCCGCTTACCGGATACCTGTCCGCCTTTCTCCCTTCGGGAAG
CGTGGCGCTTTCTCATAGCTCACGCTGTAGGTATCTCAGTTCGGTGTAGGTCGTTCGCTCCAAGCTGGGC
TGTGTGCACGAACCCCCCGTTCAGCCCGACCGCTGCGCCTTATCCGGTAACTATCGTCTTGAGTCCAACC
CGGTAAGACACGACTTATCGCCACTGGCAGCAGCCACTGGTAACAGGATTAGCAGAGCGAGGTATGTAGG
CGGTGCTACAGAGTTCTTGAAGTGGTGGCCTAACTACGGCTACACTAGAAGAACAGTATTTGGTATCTGC
GCTCTGCTGAAGCCAGTTACCTTCGGAAAAAGAGTTGGTAGCTCTTGATCCGGCAAACAAACCACCGCTG
GTAGCGGTGGTTTTTTTGTTTGCAAGCAGCAGATTACGCGCAGAAAAAAAGGATCTCAA
Features (pLannotate 1.2.2; 20 found; start..end, strand, type, name):
    171..1031    -  CDS            AmpR: β-lactamase; bla; confers resistance to ampicillin, carbenicillin, and related antibiotics
   1032..1136    -  promoter       AmpR promoter: bla
   1231..1266    +  CDS            rop (fragment): Rop protein, which maintains plasmids at low copy number; rop
   1368..1467    +  misc_feature   bom (fragment): basis of mobility region from pBR322
   1473..1622    -  CDS            lacZα (fragment): LacZα fragment of β-galactosidase; lacZ fragment
   1622..1823    -  CDS            TcR (fragment): tetracycline efflux protein; tet; confers resistance to tetracycline
   1824..1922    +  CDS            env (fragment): murine leukemia virus gPr80 envelope polyprotein precursor; env; proteolytically cleaved into gp70SU and p15TM subunits
   1964..2480    +  LTR            5' LTR: 5' long terminal repeat from murine embryonic stem cell virus
   2544..2885    +  misc_feature   MESV Ψ: packaging signal of murine embryonic stem cell virus
   2952..3368    +  CDS            gag (truncated): truncated Moloney murine leukemia virus (MMLV) gag gene lacking the start codon
   3395..3415    +  CDS            3xFLAG (fragment): three tandem FLAG® epitope tags
   3420..4631    +  CDS            PRDM14 (fragment): PRD14_HUMAN - Experimental evidence at protein level: Swiss-Prot protein existence level 1. Transcription factor that has both positive and negative roles on transcription. Required for the maintenance of embryonic stem cell identity and the reacquisition of pluripotency in somatic cells. May play an essential role in germ cell development at 2 levels: the reacquisition of potential pluripotency, including SOX2 up-regulation, and successful epigenetic reprogramming, characterized by EHMT1 repression. Its association with CBFA2T2 is required for the functions in pluripotency and germ cell forma
   4630..5117    +  promoter       PGK promoter: mouse phosphoglycerate kinase 1 promoter
   5138..5737    +  CDS            PuroR: puromycin N-acetyltransferase; pac from Streptomyces alboniger; confers resistance to puromycin
   5837..6351    +  LTR            3' LTR: 3' long terminal repeat from murine embryonic stem cell virus
   6513..6529    -  protein_bind   lac operator: The lac repressor binds to the lac operator to inhibit transcription in E. coli. This inhibition can be relieved by adding lactose or isopropyl-β-D-thiogalactopyranoside (IPTG). lac repressor encoded by lacI
   6537..6567    -  promoter       lac promoter: promoter for the E. coli lac operon
   6582..6603    -  protein_bind   CAP binding site: CAP binding activates transcription in the presence of cAMP. E. coli catabolite activator protein
   6616..6708    -  CDS            lacI (fragment): lac repressor; lacI; The lac repressor binds to the lac operator to inhibit transcription in E. coli. This inhibition can be relieved by adding lactose or isopropyl-β-D-thiogalactopyranoside (IPTG).
   6891..7479    -  rep_origin     ori: high-copy-number ColE1/pMB1/pBR322/pUC origin of replication
