[The description below was written by a language model from this plasmid's Addgene catalogue record and pLannotate feature annotations shown in this document.]
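Description:
pMSCV puro PRDM14 ΔZinc finger domain is a gammaretroviral expression vector built on the pMSCV puro backbone and carrying a human PRDM14 coding sequence from which the zinc finger domain has been deleted. In bacteria it is maintained through a ColE1/pMB1-type origin and selected with ampicillin via the β-lactamase gene. The catalogue lists it as low copy, although the annotation labels the origin as a high-copy type. Several short annotated fragments (rop, bom, lacZα, TcR, lacI, lac promoter/operator) are remnants of earlier cloning vectors in the backbone rather than functional parts.

The proviral region is flanked by murine embryonic stem cell virus 5′ and 3′ LTRs. Downstream of the 5′ LTR lie the MESV Ψ packaging signal and a truncated, start-codon-less gag segment, which together support efficient encapsidation of the transcript when gag, pol and env are supplied in trans by packaging cells. The 5′ LTR also acts as the constitutive promoter for the insert, which was cloned between XhoI and EcoRI sites. The feature table shows a partial PRDM14 open reading frame of about 1.2 kb, consistent with the deletion. It is preceded by a short match to the 3xFLAG annotation, which suggests an N-terminal FLAG-type epitope, although the catalogue fields do not mention a tag. Immediately downstream, a mouse PGK promoter drives puromycin N-acetyltransferase, allowing selection of stably transduced mammalian cells.

PRDM14 is a transcriptional regulator linked to pluripotency and germ cell development. This deletion mutant is suited to stable, constitutive expression for structure–function comparison with the full-length protein, in the context of work on PRDM14 and YAP1 in cell survival and tumorigenesis.
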