Addgene plasmid #193679: pMSCV puro PRDM14 ΔZinc finger domain
Purpose: Constitutive retroviral expression of PRDM14
Depositing lab: William Hahn. Depositing organization: Dana-Farber Cancer Institute. Publication: YAP1 and PRDM14 converge to promote cell survival and tumorigenesis. Kim M, Ly SH, Xie Y, Duronio GN, Ford-Roshon D, Hwang JH, Sulahian R, Rennhack JP, So J, Gjoerup O, Talamas JA, Grandclaudon M, Long HW, Doench JG, Sethi NS, Giannakis M, Hahn WC. Dev Cell. 2022 Jan 24;57(2):212-227.e8. doi: 10.1016/j.devcel.2021.12.006. Epub 2022 Jan 5. PubMed 34990589.
Backbone
  Vector backbone: pMSCV puro
  Vector type: Retroviral
Growth in bacteria
  Bacterial resistance: Ampicillin, 100 μg/mL
  Growth temperature: 37°C
  Growth strain: DH5alpha
  Copy number: Low Copy
Gene/Insert
  Gene/Insert name: PRDM14
  Species: H. sapiens (human)
  Mutation: Deletion of Zinc finger domain
  Entrez Gene: PRDM14 (a.k.a. PFM11)
  Cloning method: Restriction Enzyme; 5′ cloning site Xho1 (not destroyed); 3′ cloning site EcoR1 (not destroyed)
  Sequencing primers: 5′ CCCTTGAACCTCCTCGTTCGACC; 3′ GAGACGTGCTACTTCCATTTGTC
Terms and licenses: Academic/Nonprofit Terms; Industry Terms: Not Available to Industry
How to cite: pMSCV puro PRDM14 ΔZinc finger domain was a gift from William Hahn (Addgene plasmid # 193679 ; http://n2t.net/addgene:193679 ; RRID:Addgene_193679)
